Addgene plasmid #91153: pDIRECT_37J
Purpose: Direct Cloning, Type: T-DNA, Engineering Reagent: 35S:TALEN, Plant Selection: nos:hpt II
Depositing lab: Daniel Voytas. Depositing organization: University of Minnesota. Publication: A multi-purpose toolkit to enable advanced genome engineering in plants. Cermak T, Curtin SJ, Gil-Humanes J, Cegan R, Kono TJY, Konecna E, Belanto JJ, Starker CG, Mathre JW, Greenstein RL, Voytas DF. Plant Cell. 2017 May 18. pii: tpc.00922.2016. doi: 10.1105/tpc.16.00922. PubMed 28522548.
Backbone
  Vector backbone: pCLEAN
  Vector type: Plant Expression, TALEN
  Selectable markers: Hygromycin
Growth in bacteria
  Bacterial resistance: Kanamycin, 50 μg/mL
  Growth temperature: 37°C
  Growth strain: ccdB Survival
  Copy number: High Copy
Gene/Insert
  Gene/Insert name: Engineering Reagent: 35S:TALEN
  Species: Synthetic
  Cloning method: Gibson Cloning
  Sequencing primers: 5′ unknown
Terms and licenses: Academic/Nonprofit Terms; Industry Terms: Not Available to Industry
How to cite: pDIRECT_37J was a gift from Daniel Voytas (Addgene plasmid # 91153 ; http://n2t.net/addgene:91153 ; RRID:Addgene_91153)
