[The description below was written by a language model from this plasmid's Addgene catalogue record and pLannotate feature annotations shown in this document.]
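Description:
pDIRECT_37J is a plant T-DNA binary vector built on the pCLEAN backbone and belongs to a modular plant genome-engineering toolkit, where it serves as a "direct cloning" recipient for a pair of TALENs. It is maintained in bacteria under kanamycin selection (KanR, aph(3')-Ia) and carries two origins outside the T-DNA: a high-copy ColE1/pUC-type ori for E. coli and the pSa ori, which is commonly used for replication in Agrobacterium. Because the plasmid still contains a ccdB toxin gene, it is propagated in a ccdB-tolerant strain.

Between the nopaline-type left and right border repeats lie two cassettes. Next to the left border, a NOS promoter drives the hygromycin phosphotransferase gene (HygR) with a NOS terminator, providing selection of transformed plant cells. The engineering cassette uses the CaMV 35S promoter and the rice ADH 5'-UTR translational enhancer to express a single transcript, ended by the Arabidopsis HSP18.2 terminator. This transcript encodes two TALEN scaffolds joined by a P2A peptide so that they are released as separate proteins. Each scaffold has a FLAG-type epitope tag, TAL effector N-terminal and C-terminal segments (annotated as avrXa10 and avrBs3 fragments) and a FokI cleavage domain, which must dimerize to cut DNA.

In place of the DNA-binding repeat arrays, the first scaffold holds a ccdB (with partial ccdA) counter-selection stuffer and the second a lacZα/lac promoter stuffer. These placeholders would presumably be replaced by user-assembled repeat arrays, with ccdB loss and blue/white screening identifying correct clones, although the record does not describe the cloning sites. The finished construct would be used for targeted double-strand breaks and mutagenesis in plants.
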