Features (pLannotate 1.2.2; 31 found; start..end, strand, type, name):
    100..915     -  CDS            KanR: aminoglycoside phosphotransferase; aph(3')-Ia; confers resistance to kanamycin in bacteria or G418 (Geneticin®) in eukaryotes
   1100..1201    +  CDS            TRA2_ECOLX (fragment): Protein predicted: Swiss-Prot protein existence level 4. Required for transposition of transposon Tn903. From Escherichia coli.
   1206..1641    +  rep_origin     pSa ori: origin of replication from bacterial plasmid pSa
   1788..1812    +  misc_feature   LB T-DNA repeat: left border repeat from nopaline C58 T-DNA
   1835..2087    -  terminator     NOS terminator: nopaline synthase terminator and poly(A) signal
   2140..3150    -  CDS            HygR: aminoglycoside phosphotransferase from E. coli; aph(4)-Ia; confers resistance to hygromycin
   3202..3385    -  promoter       NOS promoter: nopaline synthase promoter NOS promoter
   3996..4337    +  promoter       CaMV 35S promoter: strong constitutive promoter from cauliflower mosaic virus
   4359..4456    +  5'UTR          OsADH 5'-UTR: translational enhancer from the 5'-UTR of the Oryza sativa alcohol dehydrogenase gene (Sugio et al., 2008)
   4505..4528    +  CDS            3xFLAG (fragment): three tandem FLAG® epitope tags
   4526..4987    +  CDS            avrXa10 (fragment): AVX10_XANOO - Experimental evidence at protein level: Swiss-Prot protein existence level 1. Avirulence protein. Induces the hypersensitive response (HR)in rice plants carrying the resistance gene Xa10. Activity depends on the presence of the core repeat domains; replacement with repeat domains from other proteins (AvrBs3 of X.euvesicatoria (AC P14727) or AvrXa7 of this organism) does not elicit the HR. Probably acts as a transcription factor in its host plant (rice) to induce plant resistance or disease. From Xanthomonas oryzae pv. oryzae.
   4997..5299    -  CDS            ccdB: CCDB_ECOLI - Also known as G, letB, letD. Experimental evidence at protein level: Swiss-Prot protein existence level 1. Toxic component of a type II toxin-antitoxin (TA) system, functioning in plasmid maintainence. Responsible for the post- segregational killing (PSK) of plasmid-free cells, also referred to as a plasmid addiction system. Half-life of over 2 hours. Cell killing by CcdB is accompanied by filamentation, defects in chromosome and plasmid segregation, defects in cell division, formation of anucleate cells, decreased DNA synthesis and plasmid loss. Interferes with the activity of DN
   5304..5462    -  CDS            ccdA (fragment): CCDA_ECO57 - Also known as H, letA. Experimental evidence at protein level: Swiss-Prot protein existence level 1. Antitoxin component of a type II toxin-antitoxin (TA) system which inhibits the post-segregational killing (PSK) of plasmid-free cells, also referred to as a plasmid addiction system. Binds to and blocks the activity of CcdB; will also remove bound CcdB protein from the CcdB-GyrA complex by forming a CcdA-CcdB complex, a process termed rejuvenation. Functions as a transcriptional corepressor for the ccdAB operon, repression also requires CcdB (By similarity). From Escherichia coli
   5553..5618    -  intron         PDK intron (fragment): pdk; modified pyruvate orthophosphate dikinase intron from Flaveria trinervia 3.0
   5623..5781    +  CDS            avrBs3 (fragment): AVRB3_XANEU - Experimental evidence at protein level: Swiss-Prot protein existence level 1. Avirulence protein. Acts as a transcription factor in C.annuum plants. In susceptible plants lacking the Bs3 resistance gene induces expression of a number of genes, including genes homologous to a family of auxin-induced genes, alpha-expansin genes, pectate lyase, anthocyanidin glucoside rhamnosyl transferase and at least one transcription factor, UPA20. Their expression leads to plant hypertrophy in mesophyll cells, probably mainly mediated by UPA20 (PubMed:17962565). In resistant plants induces the h
   5770..6357    +  CDS            fokIR (fragment): T2F1_PLAOK - Also known as rfoKI. Experimental evidence at protein level: Swiss-Prot protein existence level 1. Recognizes the double-stranded sequence 5'-GGATG-3'/3'-CATCC- 5' and cleaves respectively 14 bases after G-1 and 13 bases before C-1. From Planomicrobium okeanokoites (Planococcus okeanokoites) (Flavobacterium okeanokoites).
   6373..6422    +  CDS            P2A (fragment): 2A peptide from porcine teschovirus-1 polyprotein Eukaryotic ribosomes fail to insert a peptide bond between the Gly and Pro residues, yielding separate polypeptides.
   6433..6498    +  CDS            3xFLAG: three tandem FLAG® epitope tags, followed by an enterokinase cleavage site
   6496..6957    +  CDS            avrXa10 (fragment): AVX10_XANOO - Experimental evidence at protein level: Swiss-Prot protein existence level 1. Avirulence protein. Induces the hypersensitive response (HR)in rice plants carrying the resistance gene Xa10. Activity depends on the presence of the core repeat domains; replacement with repeat domains from other proteins (AvrBs3 of X.euvesicatoria (AC P14727) or AvrXa7 of this organism) does not elicit the HR. Probably acts as a transcription factor in its host plant (rice) to induce plant resistance or disease. From Xanthomonas oryzae pv. oryzae.
   6965..6983    -  rep_origin     f1 ori (fragment): f1 bacteriophage origin of replication; arrow indicates direction of (+) strand synthesis
   6988..7143    -  CDS            lacZα (fragment): LacZα fragment of β-galactosidase; lacZ fragment
   7151..7169    +  promoter       T7 promoter: promoter for bacteriophage T7 RNA polymerase
   7217..7235    -  promoter       T3 promoter: promoter for bacteriophage T3 RNA polymerase
   7280..7296    -  protein_bind   lac operator: The lac repressor binds to the lac operator to inhibit transcription in E. coli. This inhibition can be relieved by adding lactose or isopropyl-β-D-thiogalactopyranoside (IPTG). lac repressor encoded by lacI
   7304..7334    -  promoter       lac promoter: promoter for the E. coli lac operon
   7349..7370    -  protein_bind   CAP binding site: CAP binding activates transcription in the presence of cAMP. E. coli catabolite activator protein
   7409..7567    +  CDS            avrBs3 (fragment): AVRB3_XANEU - Experimental evidence at protein level: Swiss-Prot protein existence level 1. Avirulence protein. Acts as a transcription factor in C.annuum plants. In susceptible plants lacking the Bs3 resistance gene induces expression of a number of genes, including genes homologous to a family of auxin-induced genes, alpha-expansin genes, pectate lyase, anthocyanidin glucoside rhamnosyl transferase and at least one transcription factor, UPA20. Their expression leads to plant hypertrophy in mesophyll cells, probably mainly mediated by UPA20 (PubMed:17962565). In resistant plants induces the h
   7556..8143    +  CDS            FokI cleavage domain: nonspecific DNA cleavage domain of the FokI endonuclease (Li et al., 1992) must dimerize to be catalytically active
   8157..8405    +  terminator     HSP terminator: efficient transcription terminator from the Arabidopsis thaliana heat shock protein 18.2 gene (Nagaya et al., 2010)
   8412..8436    +  misc_feature   RB T-DNA repeat: right border repeat from nopaline C58 T-DNA
   8529..9117    -  rep_origin     ori: high-copy-number ColE1/pMB1/pBR322/pUC origin of replication
>Addgene plasmid #91153 | pDIRECT_37J | addgene full sequence | sequence record 182287 | Addgene NGS Result
CATGAGATTATCAAAAAGGATCTTCACCTAGATCCTTTTAAATTAAAAATGAAGTTTTAAATCAATCTAA
AGTATATATGTGTAACATTGGTCTAGTGATTAGAAAAACTCATCGAGCATCAAATGAAACTGCAATTTAT
TCATATCAGGATTATCAATACCATATTTTTGAAAAAGCCGTTTCTGTAATGAAGGAGAAAACTCACCGAG
GCAGTTCCATAGGATGGCAAGATCCTGGTATCGGTCTGCGATTCCGACTCGTCCAACATCAATACAACCT
ATTAATTTCCCCTCGTCAAAAATAAGGTTATCAAGTGAGAAATCACCATGAGTGACGACTGAATCCGGTG
AGAATGGCAAAAGTTTATGCATTTCTTTCCAGACTTGTTCAACAGGCCAGCCATTACGCTCGTCATCAAA
ATCACTCGCATCAACCAAACCGTTATTCATTCGTGATTGCGCCTGAGCGAGCCGAAATACGCGATCGCTG
TTAAAAGGACAATTACAAACAGGAATCGAATGCAACCGGCGCAGGAACACTGCCAGCGCATCAACAATAT
TTTCACCTGAATCAGGATATTCTTCTAATACCTGGAATGCTGTTTTCCCTGGGATCGCAGTGGTGAGTAA
CCATGCATCATCAGGAGTACGGATAAAATGCTTGATGGTCGGAAGAGGCATAAATTCCGTCAGCCAGTTT
AGTCTGACCATCTCATCTGTAACATCATTGGCAACGCTACCTTTGCCATGTTTCAGAAACAACTCTGGCG
CATCGGGCTTCCCATACAATCGGTAGATTGTCGCACCTGATTGCCCGACATTATCGCGAGCCCATTTATA
CCCATATAAATCAGCATCCATGTTGGAATTTAATCGCGGCCTTGAGCAAGACGTTTCCCGTTGAATATGG
CTCATAACACCCCTTGTATTACTGTTTATGTAAGCAGACAGTTTTATTGTTCATGATGATATATTTTTAT
CTTGTGCAATGTAACATCAGAGATTTTGAGACACAACGTGGCTTTGTTGAATAAATCGAACTTTTGCTGA
GTTGAAGGATCAGATCACGCATCTTCCCGACAACGCAGACCGTTCCGTGGCAAAGCAAAAGTTCAAAATC
ACCAACTGGTCCACCTACAACAAAGCTCTCATCAACCGTGGCTCCCTCACTTTCTGGCTGGATGATGGGG
CGATTCAGGCGATCCCCATCCAACAGCCCGCCGTCGAGCGGGCTTTTTTATCCCCGGAAGCCTGTGGATA
GAGGGTAGTTATCCACGTGAAACCGCTAATGCCCCGCAAAGCCTTGATTCACGGGGCTTTCCGGCCCGCT
CCAAAAACTATCCACGTGAAATCGCTAATCAGGGTACGTGAAATCGCTAATCGGAGTACGTGAAATCGCT
AATAAGGTCACGTGAAATCGCTAATCAAAAAGGCACGTGAGAACGCTAATAGCCCTTTCAGATCAACAGC
TTGCAAACACCCCTCGCTCCGGCAAGTAGTTACAGCAAGTAGTATGTTCAATTAGCTTTTCAATTATGAA
TATATATATCAATTATTGGTCGCCCTTGGCTTGTGGACAATGCGCTACGCGCACCGGCTCCGCCCGTGGA
CAACCGCAAGCGGTTGCCCACCGTCGAGCGCCTTTGCCCACAACCCGGCGGCCGGCCGCAACAGATCGTT
TTATAAATTTTTTTTTTTGAAAAAGAAAAAGCCCGAAAGGCGGCAACCTCTCGGGCTTCTGGATTTCCGA
TCCCCGGAATTAGATCCGTTTAAACTACGTAAGATCCTGGCAGGATATATTGTGGTGTAAACGTGTACGC
GTTGCATGCCGGTCGATCTAGTAACATAGATGACACCGCGCGCGATAATTTATCCTAGTTTGCGCGCTAT
ATTTTGTTTTCTATCGCGTATTAAATGTATAATTGCGGGACTCTAATCATAAAAACCCATCTCATAAATA
ACGTCATGCATTACATGTTAATTATTACATGCTTAACGTAATTCAACAGAAATTATATGATAATCATCGC
AAGACCGGCAACAGGATTCAATCTTAAGAAACTTTATTGCCAAATGTTTGAACGATCGGGGAAATTCGGG
GGATCAGCTTGTGATCATGTTACATCACCTCCAAGATCCCGGACGAGTGCTGGGGCGTCGGTTTCCACTA
TCGGCGAGTACTTCTACACAGCCATCGGTCCAGACGGCCGCGCTTCTGCGGGCGATTTGTGTACGCCCGA
CAGTCCCGGCTCCGGATCGGACGATTGCGTCGCATCGACCCTGCGCCCAAGCTGCATCATCGAAATTGCC
GTCAACCAAGCTCTGATAGAGTTGGTCAAGACCAATGCGGAGCATATACGCCCGGAGCCGCGGCGATCCT
GCAAGCTCCGGATGCCTCCGCTCGAAGTAGCGCGTCTGCTGCTCCATACAAGCCAACCACGGCCTCCAGA
AGAAGATGTTGGCGACCTCGTATTGGGAATCCCCGAACATCGCCTCGCTCCAGTCAATGACCGCTGTTAT
GCGGCCATTGTCCGTCAGGACATTGTTGGAGCCGAAATCCGCGTGCACGAGGTGCCGGACTTCGGGGCAG
TCCTCGGCCCAAAGCATCAGCTCATCGAGAGCCTGCGCGACGGACGCACTGACGGTGTCGTCCATCACAG
TTTGCCAGTGATACACATGGGGATCAGCAATCGCGCATATGAAATCACGCCATGTAGTGTATTGACCGAT
TCCTTGCGGTCCGAATGGGCCGAACCCGCTCGTCTGGCTAAGATCGGCCGCAGCGATCGCATCCATGGCC
TCCGCGACCGGCTGCAGAACAGCGGGCAGTTCGGTTTCAGGCAGGTCTTGCAACGTGACACCCTGTGCAC
GGCGGGAGATGCAATAGGTCAGGCTCTCGCTGAATTCCCCAATGTCAAGCACTTCCGGAATCGGGAGCGC
GGCCGATGCAAAGTGCCGATAAACATAACGATCTTTGTAGAAACCATCGGCGCAGCTATTTACCCGCAGG
ACATATCCACGCCCTCCTACATCGAAGCTGAAAGCACGAGATTCTTCGCCCTCCGAGAGCTGCATCAGGT
CGGACACGCTGTCGAACTTTTCGATCAGAAACTTCTCGACAGACGTCGCGGTGAGTTCAGGCTTTTTCAT
ATCTCATTGCCCCCCGGGATCTTGCAGGTCGAGATCCTCTAGCGGATCCGGTGCAGATTATTTGGATTGA
GAGTGAATATGAGACTCTAATTGGATACCGAGGGGAATTTATGGAACGTCAGTGGAGCATTTTTGACAAG
AAATATTTGCTAGCTGATAGTGACCTTAGGCGACTTTTGAACGCGCAATAATGGTTTCTGACGTATGTGC
TTAGCTCATTAAACTCCAGAAACCCGCGGCTGAGTGGCTCCTTCAACGTTGCGGTTCTGTCAGTTCCAAA
CGTAAAACGGCTTGTCCCGCGTCATCGGCGGGGGTCATAACGTGACTCCCTTAATTCTCCGCTCATGATC
GGCGCGCCAGATTTGCCTTTTCAATTTCAGAAAGAATGCTAACCCACAGATGGTTAGAGAGGCTTACGCA
GCAGGTATCATCAAGACGATCTACCCGAGCAATAATCTCCAGGAAATCAAATACCTTCCCAAGAAGGTTA
AAGATGCAGTCAAAAGATTCAGGACTAACTGCATCAAGAACACAGAGAAAGATATATTTCTCAAGATCAG
AAGTACTATTCCAGTATGGACGATTCAAGGCTTGCTTCACAAACCAAGGCAAGTAATAGAGATTGGAGTC
TCTAAAAAGGTAGTTCCCACTGAATCAAAGGCCATGGAGTCAAAGATTCAAATAGAGGACCTAACAGAAC
TCGCCGTAAAGACTGGCGAACAGTTCATACAGAGTCTCTTACGACTCAATGACAAGAAGAAAATCTTCGT
CAACATGGTGGAGCACGACACACTTGTCTACTCCAAAAATATCAAAGATACAGTCTCAGAAGACCAAAGG
GCAATTGAGACTTTTCAACAAAGGGTAATATCCGGAAACCTCCTCGGATTCCATTGCCCAGCTATCTGTC
ACTTTATTGTGAAGATAGTGGAAAAGGAAGGTGGCTCCTACAAATGCCATCATTGCGATAAAGGAAAGGC
CATCGTTGAAGATGCCTCTGCCGACAGTGGTCCCAAAGATGGACCCCCACCCACGAGGAGCATCGTGGAA
AAAGAAGACGTTCCAACCACGTCTTCAAAGCAAGTGGATTGATGTGATATCTCCACTGACGTAAGGGATG
ACGCACAATCCCACTATCCTTCGCAAGACCCTTCCTCTATATAAGGAAGTTCATTTCATTTGGAGAGAAC
ACGGGGGACTCCTGCAGGGAATTCCAAGCAACGAACTGCGAGTGATTCAAGAAAAAAGAAAACCTGAGCT
TTCGATCTCTTCGGAGTGGTTTCTTGTTCTTTGAAAAAGAGGGGGAAGCATGGATTATAAGGATCACGAT
GGCGACTACAAGGACCACGATATTGACTACAAAGACGATGACGATAAAATGGCTCCTAAGAAAAAGCGCA
AAGTCGGTATCCATGGCGTTCCCTCTAGAATGGTGGATCTACGCACGCTCGGCTACAGTCAGCAGCAGCA
AGAGAAGATCAAACCGAAGGTGCGTTCGACAGTGGCGCAGCACCACGAGGCACTGGTGGGCCATGGGTTT
ACACACGCGCACATCGTTGCGCTCAGCCAACACCCGGCAGCGTTAGGGACCGTCGCTGTCACGTATCAGC
ACATAATCACGGCGTTGCCAGAGGCGACACACGAAGACATCGTTGGCGTCGGCAAACAGTGGTCCGGCGC
ACGCGCCCTGGAGGCCTTGCTCACGGATGCGGGGGAGTTGAGAGGTCCGCCGTTACAGTTGGACACAGGC
CAACTTGTGAAGATTGCAAAACGTGGCGGCGTGACCGCAATGGAGGCAGTGCATGCCAGCAGGAATGCGT
TAACAGGTGCCCCCCTGGAGACGTTATATTCCCCAGAACATCAGGTTAATGGCGTTTTTGATGTCATTTT
CGCGGTGGCTGAGATCAGCCACTTCTTCCCCGATAACGGAAACCGGCACACTGGCCATATCGGTGGTCAT
CATGCGCCAGCTTTCATCCCCGATATGCACCACCGGGTAAAGTTCACGGGAGACTTTATCTGACAGCAGA
CGTGCACTGGCCAGGGGGATCACCATCCGTCGCCCGGGCGTGTCAATAATATCACTCTGTACATCCACAA
ACAGACGATAACGGCTCTCTCTTTTATAGGTGTAAACCTTAAACTGCATTTCACCAGCCCCTGTTCTCGT
CAGCAAAAGAGCCGTTCATTTCAATAAACCGGGCGACCTCAGCCATCCCTTCCTGATTTTCCGCTTTCCA
GCGTTCGGCACGCAGACGACGGGCTTCATTCTGCATGGTTGTGCTTACCAGACCGGAGATATTGACATCA
TATATGCCTTGAGCAACTGATAGCTGTCGCTGTCAACTGTCACTGTAATACGCTGCTTCATAGCATACCT
CCTTTTGACATACTTCGGGTATACATATCAGTATATATTCTTATACCGCAAAAATCAGCGCGCAAATACG
CATACTGTTATCTGGCTTCGTCTCCAACGACCACCTCGTCGCCTTGGCCTGCCTCGGCGGACGTCCTGCC
ATGGATGCAGTGAAAAAGGGATTGCCGCACGCGCCGGAATTGATCAGAAGAGTCAATCGCCGTATTGGCG
AACGCACGTCCCATCGCGTTGCCGGATCCCAGCTGGTGAAGTCCGAGCTGGAAGAAAAAAAGAGCGAGCT
GCGCCACAAGCTCAAGTACGTGCCCCACGAGTACATCGAGCTGATCGAGATCGCCCGCAACAGCACCCAA
GACCGCATCCTGGAGATGAAAGTGATGGAGTTCTTCATGAAGGTGTACGGCTACCGCGGCAAGCACCTGG
GCGGCTCCCGCAAGCCCGATGGCGCCATCTACACCGTGGGCTCCCCCATCGACTATGGCGTCATTGTCGA
CACCAAGGCCTACTCCGGCGGCTACAACTTACCCATCGGTCAGGCCGACGAGATGCAACGCTACGTGAAG
GAGAACCAGACCCGCAATAAGCACATTAATCCCAACGAGTGGTGGAAGGTGTACCCCTCCTCCGTGACCG
AGTTCAAATTCCTGTTCGTGTCCGGCCACTTCAAGGGCAATTATAAGGCCCAACTGACCCGCCTGAACCG
CAAGACCAACTGCAACGGCGCCGTGCTGTCCGTGGAGGAACTGCTGATCGGCGGCGAGATGATCAAGGCT
GGTACCCTGACCCTGGAAGAGGTGCGCCGCAAGTTCAACAATGGTGAAATCAATTTCAGGTCCGGAAGCG
GCGCCACGAACTTCTCTCTGTTAAAGCAAGCAGGTGACGTGGAAGAAAACCCAGGGCCCATGGACTACAA
AGACCATGACGGTGATTATAAAGATCATGACATCGATTACAAGGATGACGATGACAAGATGGCCCCCAAG
AAGAAGAGGAAGGTGGGCATTCACGGGGTGCCGGCTAGCATGGTGGATCTACGCACGCTCGGCTACAGTC
AGCAGCAGCAAGAGAAGATCAAACCGAAGGTGCGTTCGACAGTGGCGCAGCACCACGAGGCACTGGTGGG
CCATGGGTTTACACACGCGCACATCGTTGCGCTCAGCCAACACCCGGCAGCGTTAGGGACCGTCGCTGTC
ACGTATCAGCACATAATCACGGCGTTGCCAGAGGCGACACACGAAGACATCGTTGGCGTCGGCAAACAGT
GGTCCGGCGCACGCGCCCTGGAGGCCTTGCTCACGGATGCGGGGGAGTTGAGAGGTCCGCCGTTACAGTT
GGACACAGGCCAACTTGTGAAGATTGCAAAACGTGGCGGCGTGACCGCAATGGAGGCAGTGCATGCATCG
CGCAATGCACTGACGGGTGCCCCCCTGGAGACCGGCGCCGCTACAGGGCGCGTCCCATTCGCCATTCAGG
CTGCGCAACTGTTGGGAAGGGCGATCGGTGCGGGCCTCTTCGCTATTACGCCAGCTGGCGAAAGGGGGAT
GTGCTGCAAGGCGATTAAGTTGGGTAACGCCAGGGTTTTCCCAGTCACGACGTTGTAAAACGACGGCCAG
TGAGCGCGCGTAATACGACTCACTATAGGGCGAATTGGGTACCGGGCCGCCCCTTGAGGTCCTCCAGCTT
TTGTTCCCTTTAGTGAGGGTTAATTGCGCGCTTGGCGTAATCATGGTCATAGCTGTTTCCTGTGTGAAAT
TGTTATCCGCTCACAATTCCACACAACATACGAGCCGGAAGCATAAAGTGTAAAGCCTGGGGTGCCTAAT
GAGTGAGCTAACTCACATTAATTGCGTTGCGCTCACTGCCCGCTTTCCACCGGTGGTCTCCAACGATCAT
CTGGTGGCACTCGCGTGCCTCGGCGGACGTCCTGCCATGGATGCAGTGAAAAAGGGATTGCCGCACGCGC
CGGAATTGATCAGAAGAGTCAATCGCCGTATTGGCGAACGCACGTCCCATCGCGTTGCCAGATCTCAACT
AGTCAAAAGTGAACTGGAGGAGAAGAAATCTGAACTTCGTCATAAATTGAAATATGTGCCTCATGAATAT
ATTGAATTAATTGAAATTGCCAGAAATTCCACTCAGGATAGAATTCTTGAAATGAAGGTAATGGAATTTT
TTATGAAAGTTTATGGATATAGAGGTAAACATTTGGGTGGATCAAGGAAACCGGACGGAGCAATTTATAC
TGTCGGATCTCCTATTGATTACGGTGTGATCGTGGATACTAAAGCTTATAGCGGAGGTTATAATCTGCCA
ATTGGCCAAGCAGATGAAATGGAGCGATATGTCGAAGAAAATCAAACACGAGACAAACATCTCAACCCTA
ATGAATGGTGGAAAGTCTATCCATCTTCTGTAACGGAATTTAAGTTTTTATTTGTGAGTGGTCACTTTAA
AGGAAACTACAAAGCTCAGCTTACACGATTAAATCATATCACTAATTGTAATGGAGCTGTTCTTAGTGTA
GAAGAGCTTTTAATTGGTGGAGAAATGATTAAAGCCGGCACATTAACCTTAGAGGAAGTGAGGCGGAAAT
TTAATAACGGCGAGATAAACTTTTAATAGCTCGAGATATGAAGATGAAGATGAAATATTTGGTGTGTCAA
ATAAAAAGCTTGTGTGCTTAAGTTTGTGTTTTTTTCTTGGCTTGTTGTGTTATGAATTTGTGGCTTTTTC
TAATATTAAATGAATGTAAGATCACATTATAATGAATAAACAAATGTTTCTATAATCCATTGTGAATGTT
TTGTTGGATCTCTTCTGCAGCATATAACTACTGTATGTGCTATGGTATGGACTATGGAATATGATTAAAG
ATAAGGAGCTCTGACAGGATATATTGGCGGGTAAACTAAGTCGCTGTATGTGTTTGTTTGATTTAAATCA
TGTGAGCAAAAGGCCAGCAAAAGGCCAGGAACCGTAAAAAGGCCGCGTTGCTGGCGTTTTTCCATAGGCT
CCGCCCCCCTGACGAGCATCACAAAAATCGACGCTCAAGTCAGAGGTGGCGAAACCCGACAGGACTATAA
AGATACCAGGCGTTTCCCCCTGGAAGCTCCCTCGTGCGCTCTCCTGTTCCGACCCTGCCGCTTACCGGAT
ACCTGTCCGCCTTTCTCCCTTCGGGAAGCGTGGCGCTTTCTCATAGCTCACGCTGTAGGTATCTCAGTTC
GGTGTAGGTCGTTCGCTCCAAGCTGGGCTGTGTGCACGAACCCCCCGTTCAGCCCGACCGCTGCGCCTTA
TCCGGTAACTATCGTCTTGAGTCCAACCCGGTAAGACACGACTTATCGCCACTGGCAGCAGCCACTGGTA
ACAGGATTAGCAGAGCGAGGTATGTAGGCGGTGCTACAGAGTTCTTGAAGTGGTGGCCTAACTACGGCTA
CACTAGAAGAACAGTATTTGGTATCTGCGCTCTGCTGAAGCCAGTTACCTTCGGAAGAAGAGTTGGTAGC
TCTTGATCCGGCAAACAAACCACCGCTGGTAGCGGTGGTTTTTTTGTTTGCAAGCAGCAGATTACGCGCA
GAAAAAAAGGATCTCAAGAAGATCCTTTGATCTTTTCTACGGGGTCTGACGCTCAGTGGAACGAAAACTC
ACGTTAAGGGATTTTGGT
